>Addgene plasmid #192231 | RPS4X sgRNA-1 lentiCRISPR v2 plasmid | addgene full sequence | sequence record 380249 | Addgene NGS Result
GGCCTATTGGTTAAAAAATGAGCTGATTTAACAAAAATTTAACGCGAATTAATTCTGTGGAATGTGTGTC
AGTTAGGGTGTGGAAAGTCCCCAGGCTCCCCAGCAGGCAGAAGTATGCAAAGCATGCATCTCAATTAGTC
AGCAACCAGGTGTGGAAAGTCCCCAGGCTCCCCAGCAGGCAGAAGTATGCAAAGCATGCATCTCAATTAG
TCAGCAACCATAGTCCCGCCCCTAACTCCGCCCATCCCGCCCCTAACTCCGCCCAGTTCCGCCCATTCTC
CGCCCCATGGCTGACTAATTTTTTTTATTTATGCAGAGGCCGAGGCCGCCTCTGCCTCTGAGCTATTCCA
GAAGTAGTGAGGAGGCTTTTTTGGAGGCCTAGGCTTTTGCAAAAAGCTCCCGGGAGCTTGTATATCCATT
TTCGGATCTGATCAGCACGTGTTGACAATTAATCATCGGCATAGTATATCGGCATAGTATAATACGACAA
GGTGAGGAACTAAACCATGGCCAAGTTGACCAGTGCCGTTCCGGTGCTCACCGCGCGCGACGTCGCCGGA
GCGGTCGAGTTCTGGACCGACCGGCTCGGGTTCTCCCGGGACTTCGTGGAGGACGACTTCGCCGGTGTGG
TCCGGGACGACGTGACCCTGTTCATCAGCGCGGTCCAGGACCAGGTGGTGCCGGACAACACCCTGGCCTG
GGTGTGGGTGCGCGGCCTGGACGAGCTGTACGCCGAGTGGTCGGAGGTCGTGTCCACGAACTTCCGGGAC
GCCTCCGGGCCGGCCATGACCGAGATCGGCGAGCAGCCGTGGGGGCGGGAGTTCGCCCTGCGCGACCCGG
CCGGCAACTGCGTGCACTTCGTGGCCGAGGAGCAGGACTGACACGTGCTACGAGATTTCGATTCCACCGC
CGCCTTCTATGAAAGGTTGGGCTTCGGAATCGTTTTCCGGGACGCCGGCTGGATGATCCTCCAGCGCGGG
GATCTCATGCTGGAGTTCTTCGCCCACCCCAACTTGTTTATTGCAGCTTATAATGGTTACAAATAAAGCA
ATAGCATCACAAATTTCACAAATAAAGCATTTTTTTCACTGCATTCTAGTTGTGGTTTGTCCAAACTCAT
CAATGTATCTTATCATGTCTGTATACCGTCGACCTCTAGCTAGAGCTTGGCGTAATCATGGTCATAGCTG
TTTCCTGTGTGAAATTGTTATCCGCTCACAATTCCACACAACATACGAGCCGGAAGCATAAAGTGTAAAG
CCTGGGGTGCCTAATGAGTGAGCTAACTCACATTAATTGCGTTGCGCTCACTGCCCGCTTTCCAGTCGGG
AAACCTGTCGTGCCAGCTGCATTAATGAATCGGCCAACGCGCGGGGAGAGGCGGTTTGCGTATTGGGCGC
TCTTCCGCTTCCTCGCTCACTGACTCGCTGCGCTCGGTCGTTCGGCTGCGGCGAGCGGTATCAGCTCACT
CAAAGGCGGTAATACGGTTATCCACAGAATCAGGGGATAACGCAGGAAAGAACATGTGAGCAAAAGGCCA
GCAAAAGGCCAGGAACCGTAAAAAGGCCGCGTTGCTGGCGTTTTTCCATAGGCTCCGCCCCCCTGACGAG
CATCACAAAAATCGACGCTCAAGTCAGAGGTGGCGAAACCCGACAGGACTATAAAGATACCAGGCGTTTC
CCCCTGGAAGCTCCCTCGTGCGCTCTCCTGTTCCGACCCTGCCGCTTACCGGATACCTGTCCGCCTTTCT
CCCTTCGGGAAGCGTGGCGCTTTCTCATAGCTCACGCTGTAGGTATCTCAGTTCGGTGTAGGTCGTTCGC
TCCAAGCTGGGCTGTGTGCACGAACCCCCCGTTCAGCCCGACCGCTGCGCCTTATCCGGTAACTATCGTC
TTGAGTCCAACCCGGTAAGACACGACTTATCGCCACTGGCAGCAGCCACTGGTAACAGGATTAGCAGAGC
GAGGTATGTAGGCGGTGCTACAGAGTTCTTGAAGTGGTGGCCTAACTACGGCTACACTAGAAGAACAGTA
TTTGGTATCTGCGCTCTGCTGAAGCCAGTTACCTTCGGAAAAAGAGTTGGTAGCTCTTGATCCGGCAAAC
AAACCACCGCTGGTAGCGGTGGTTTTTTTGTTTGCAAGCAGCAGATTACGCGCAGAAAAAAAGGATCTCA
AGAAGATCCTTTGATCTTTTCTACGGGGTCTGACGCTCAGTGGAACGAAAACTCACGTTAAGGGATTTTG
GTCATGAGATTATCAAAAAGGATCTTCACCTAGATCCTTTTAAATTAAAAATGAAGTTTTAAATCAATCT
AAAGTATATATGAGTAAACTTGGTCTGACAGTTACCAATGCTTAATCAGTGAGGCACCTATCTCAGCGAT
CTGTCTATTTCGTTCATCCATAGTTGCCTGACTCCCCGTCGTGTAGATAACTACGATACGGGAGGGCTTA
CCATCTGGCCCCAGTGCTGCAATGATACCGCGAGACCCACGCTCACCGGCTCCAGATTTATCAGCAATAA
ACCAGCCAGCCGGAAGGGCCGAGCGCAGAAGTGGTCCTGCAACTTTATCCGCCTCCATCCAGTCTATTAA
TTGTTGCCGGGAAGCTAGAGTAAGTAGTTCGCCAGTTAATAGTTTGCGCAACGTTGTTGCCATTGCTACA
GGCATCGTGGTGTCACGCTCGTCGTTTGGTATGGCTTCATTCAGCTCCGGTTCCCAACGATCAAGGCGAG
TTACATGATCCCCCATGTTGTGCAAAAAAGCGGTTAGCTCCTTCGGTCCTCCGATCGTTGTCAGAAGTAA
GTTGGCCGCAGTGTTATCACTCATGGTTATGGCAGCACTGCATAATTCTCTTACTGTCATGCCATCCGTA
AGATGCTTTTCTGTGACTGGTGAGTACTCAACCAAGTCATTCTGAGAATAGTGTATGCGGCGACCGAGTT
GCTCTTGCCCGGCGTCAATACGGGATAATACCGCGCCACATAGCAGAACTTTAAAAGTGCTCATCATTGG
AAAACGTTCTTCGGGGCGAAAACTCTCAAGGATCTTACCGCTGTTGAGATCCAGTTCGATGTAACCCACT
CGTGCACCCAACTGATCTTCAGCATCTTTTACTTTCACCAGCGTTTCTGGGTGAGCAAAAACAGGAAGGC
AAAATGCCGCAAAAAAGGGAATAAGGGCGACACGGAAATGTTGAATACTCATACTCTTCCTTTTTCAATA
TTATTGAAGCATTTATCAGGGTTATTGTCTCATGAGCGGATACATATTTGAATGTATTTAGAAAAATAAA
CAAATAGGGGTTCCGCGCACATTTCCCCGAAAAGTGCCACCTGACGTCGACGGATCGGGAGATCTCCCGA
TCCCCTATGGTGCACTCTCAGTACAATCTGCTCTGATGCCGCATAGTTAAGCCAGTATCTGCTCCCTGCT
TGTGTGTTGGAGGTCGCTGAGTAGTGCGCGAGCAAAATTTAAGCTACAACAAGGCAAGGCTTGACCGACA
ATTGCATGAAGAATCTGCTTAGGGTTAGGCGTTTTGCGCTGCTTCGCGATGTACGGGCCAGATATACGCG
TTGACATTGATTATTGACTAGTTATTAATAGTAATCAATTACGGGGTCATTAGTTCATAGCCCATATATG
GAGTTCCGCGTTACATAACTTACGGTAAATGGCCCGCCTGGCTGACCGCCCAACGACCCCCGCCCATTGA
CGTCAATAATGACGTATGTTCCCATAGTAACGCCAATAGGGACTTTCCATTGACGTCAATGGGTGGAGTA
TTTACGGTAAACTGCCCACTTGGCAGTACATCAAGTGTATCATATGCCAAGTACGCCCCCTATTGACGTC
AATGACGGTAAATGGCCCGCCTGGCATTATGCCCAGTACATGACCTTATGGGACTTTCCTACTTGGCAGT
ACATCTACGTATTAGTCATCGCTATTACCATGGTGATGCGGTTTTGGCAGTACATCAATGGGCGTGGATA
GCGGTTTGACTCACGGGGATTTCCAAGTCTCCACCCCATTGACGTCAATGGGAGTTTGTTTTGGCACCAA
AATCAACGGGACTTTCCAAAATGTCGTAACAACTCCGCCCCATTGACGCAAATGGGCGGTAGGCGTGTAC
GGTGGGAGGTCTATATAAGCAGCGCGTTTTGCCTGTACTGGGTCTCTCTGGTTAGACCAGATCTGAGCCT
GGGAGCTCTCTGGCTAACTAGGGAACCCACTGCTTAAGCCTCAATAAAGCTTGCCTTGAGTGCTTCAAGT
AGTGTGTGCCCGTCTGTTGTGTGACTCTGGTAACTAGAGATCCCTCAGACCCTTTTAGTCAGTGTGGAAA
ATCTCTAGCAGTGGCGCCCGAACAGGGACTTGAAAGCGAAAGGGAAACCAGAGGAGCTCTCTCGACGCAG
GACTCGGCTTGCTGAAGCGCGCACGGCAAGAGGCGAGGGGCGGCGACTGGTGAGTACGCCAAAAATTTTG
ACTAGCGGAGGCTAGAAGGAGAGAGATGGGTGCGAGAGCGTCAGTATTAAGCGGGGGAGAATTAGATCGC
GATGGGAAAAAATTCGGTTAAGGCCAGGGGGAAAGAAAAAATATAAATTAAAACATATAGTATGGGCAAG
CAGGGAGCTAGAACGATTCGCAGTTAATCCTGGCCTGTTAGAAACATCAGAAGGCTGTAGACAAATACTG
GGACAGCTACAACCATCCCTTCAGACAGGATCAGAAGAACTTAGATCATTATATAATACAGTAGCAACCC
TCTATTGTGTGCATCAAAGGATAGAGATAAAAGACACCAAGGAAGCTTTAGACAAGATAGAGGAAGAGCA
AAACAAAAGTAAGACCACCGCACAGCAAGCGGCCGCTGATCTTCAGACCTGGAGGAGGAGATATGAGGGA
CAATTGGAGAAGTGAATTATATAAATATAAAGTAGTAAAAATTGAACCATTAGGAGTAGCACCCACCAAG
GCAAAGAGAAGAGTGGTGCAGAGAGAAAAAAGAGCAGTGGGAATAGGAGCTTTGTTCCTTGGGTTCTTGG
GAGCAGCAGGAAGCACTATGGGCGCAGCGTCAATGACGCTGACGGTACAGGCCAGACAATTATTGTCTGG
TATAGTGCAGCAGCAGAACAATTTGCTGAGGGCTATTGAGGCGCAACAGCATCTGTTGCAACTCACAGTC
TGGGGCATCAAGCAGCTCCAGGCAAGAATCCTGGCTGTGGAAAGATACCTAAAGGATCAACAGCTCCTGG
GGATTTGGGGTTGCTCTGGAAAACTCATTTGCACCACTGCTGTGCCTTGGAATGCTAGTTGGAGTAATAA
ATCTCTGGAACAGATTTGGAATCACACGACCTGGATGGAGTGGGACAGAGAAATTAACAATTACACAAGC
TTAATACACTCCTTAATTGAAGAATCGCAAAACCAGCAAGAAAAGAATGAACAAGAATTATTGGAATTAG
ATAAATGGGCAAGTTTGTGGAATTGGTTTAACATAACAAATTGGCTGTGGTATATAAAATTATTCATAAT
GATAGTAGGAGGCTTGGTAGGTTTAAGAATAGTTTTTGCTGTACTTTCTATAGTGAATAGAGTTAGGCAG
GGATATTCACCATTATCGTTTCAGACCCACCTCCCAACCCCGAGGGGACCCGACAGGCCCGAAGGAATAG
AAGAAGAAGGTGGAGAGAGAGACAGAGACAGATCCATTCGATTAGTGAACGGATCGGCACTGCGTGCGCC
AATTCTGCAGACAAATGGCAGTATTCATCCACAATTTTAAAAGAAAAGGGGGGATTGGGGGGTACAGTGC
AGGGGAAAGAATAGTAGACATAATAGCAACAGACATACAAACTAAAGAATTACAAAAACAAATTACAAAA
ATTCAAAATTTTCGGGTTTATTACAGGGACAGCAGAGATCCAGTTTGGTTAATTAAGGTACCGAGGGCCT
ATTTCCCATGATTCCTTCATATTTGCATATACGATACAAGGCTGTTAGAGAGATAATTAGAATTAATTTG
ACTGTAAACACAAAGATATTAGTACAAAATACGTGACGTAGAAAGTAATAATTTCTTGGGTAGTTTGCAG
TTTTAAAATTATGTTTTAAAATGGACTATCATATGCTTACCGTAACTTGAAAGTATTTCGATTTCTTGGC
TTTATATATCTTGTGGAAAGGACGAAACACCGGGCGGAGCAGCTGAAAATCGTTTTAGAGCTAGAAATAG
CAAGTTAAAATAAGGCTAGTCCGTTATCAACTTGAAAAAGTGGCACCGAGTCGGTGCTTTTTTGAATTCG
CTAGCTAGGTCTTGAAAGGAGTGGGAATTGGCTCCGGTGCCCGTCAGTGGGCAGAGCGCACATCGCCCAC
AGTCCCCGAGAAGTTGGGGGGAGGGGTCGGCAATTGATCCGGTGCCTAGAGAAGGTGGCGCGGGGTAAAC
TGGGAAAGTGATGTCGTGTACTGGCTCCGCCTTTTTCCCGAGGGTGGGGGAGAACCGTATATAAGTGCAG
TAGTCGCCGTGAACGTTCTTTTTCGCAACGGGTTTGCCGCCAGAACACAGGACCGGTTCTAGAGCGCTGC
CACCATGGACAAGAAGTACAGCATCGGCCTGGACATCGGCACCAACTCTGTGGGCTGGGCCGTGATCACC
GACGAGTACAAGGTGCCCAGCAAGAAATTCAAGGTGCTGGGCAACACCGACCGGCACAGCATCAAGAAGA
ACCTGATCGGAGCCCTGCTGTTCGACAGCGGCGAAACAGCCGAGGCCACCCGGCTGAAGAGAACCGCCAG
AAGAAGATACACCAGACGGAAGAACCGGATCTGCTATCTGCAAGAGATCTTCAGCAACGAGATGGCCAAG
GTGGACGACAGCTTCTTCCACAGACTGGAAGAGTCCTTCCTGGTGGAAGAGGATAAGAAGCACGAGCGGC
ACCCCATCTTCGGCAACATCGTGGACGAGGTGGCCTACCACGAGAAGTACCCCACCATCTACCACCTGAG
AAAGAAACTGGTGGACAGCACCGACAAGGCCGACCTGCGGCTGATCTATCTGGCCCTGGCCCACATGATC
AAGTTCCGGGGCCACTTCCTGATCGAGGGCGACCTGAACCCCGACAACAGCGACGTGGACAAGCTGTTCA
TCCAGCTGGTGCAGACCTACAACCAGCTGTTCGAGGAAAACCCCATCAACGCCAGCGGCGTGGACGCCAA
GGCCATCCTGTCTGCCAGACTGAGCAAGAGCAGACGGCTGGAAAATCTGATCGCCCAGCTGCCCGGCGAG
AAGAAGAATGGCCTGTTCGGAAACCTGATTGCCCTGAGCCTGGGCCTGACCCCCAACTTCAAGAGCAACT
TCGACCTGGCCGAGGATGCCAAACTGCAGCTGAGCAAGGACACCTACGACGACGACCTGGACAACCTGCT
GGCCCAGATCGGCGACCAGTACGCCGACCTGTTTCTGGCCGCCAAGAACCTGTCCGACGCCATCCTGCTG
AGCGACATCCTGAGAGTGAACACCGAGATCACCAAGGCCCCCCTGAGCGCCTCTATGATCAAGAGATACG
ACGAGCACCACCAGGACCTGACCCTGCTGAAAGCTCTCGTGCGGCAGCAGCTGCCTGAGAAGTACAAAGA
GATTTTCTTCGACCAGAGCAAGAACGGCTACGCCGGCTACATTGACGGCGGAGCCAGCCAGGAAGAGTTC
TACAAGTTCATCAAGCCCATCCTGGAAAAGATGGACGGCACCGAGGAACTGCTCGTGAAGCTGAACAGAG
AGGACCTGCTGCGGAAGCAGCGGACCTTCGACAACGGCAGCATCCCCCACCAGATCCACCTGGGAGAGCT
GCACGCCATTCTGCGGCGGCAGGAAGATTTTTACCCATTCCTGAAGGACAACCGGGAAAAGATCGAGAAG
ATCCTGACCTTCCGCATCCCCTACTACGTGGGCCCTCTGGCCAGGGGAAACAGCAGATTCGCCTGGATGA
CCAGAAAGAGCGAGGAAACCATCACCCCCTGGAACTTCGAGGAAGTGGTGGACAAGGGCGCTTCCGCCCA
GAGCTTCATCGAGCGGATGACCAACTTCGATAAGAACCTGCCCAACGAGAAGGTGCTGCCCAAGCACAGC
CTGCTGTACGAGTACTTCACCGTGTATAACGAGCTGACCAAAGTGAAATACGTGACCGAGGGAATGAGAA
AGCCCGCCTTCCTGAGCGGCGAGCAGAAAAAGGCCATCGTGGACCTGCTGTTCAAGACCAACCGGAAAGT
GACCGTGAAGCAGCTGAAAGAGGACTACTTCAAGAAAATCGAGTGCTTCGACTCCGTGGAAATCTCCGGC
GTGGAAGATCGGTTCAACGCCTCCCTGGGCACATACCACGATCTGCTGAAAATTATCAAGGACAAGGACT
TCCTGGACAATGAGGAAAACGAGGACATTCTGGAAGATATCGTGCTGACCCTGACACTGTTTGAGGACAG
AGAGATGATCGAGGAACGGCTGAAAACCTATGCCCACCTGTTCGACGACAAAGTGATGAAGCAGCTGAAG
CGGCGGAGATACACCGGCTGGGGCAGGCTGAGCCGGAAGCTGATCAACGGCATCCGGGACAAGCAGTCCG
GCAAGACAATCCTGGATTTCCTGAAGTCCGACGGCTTCGCCAACAGAAACTTCATGCAGCTGATCCACGA
CGACAGCCTGACCTTTAAAGAGGACATCCAGAAAGCCCAGGTGTCCGGCCAGGGCGATAGCCTGCACGAG
CACATTGCCAATCTGGCCGGCAGCCCCGCCATTAAGAAGGGCATCCTGCAGACAGTGAAGGTGGTGGACG
AGCTCGTGAAAGTGATGGGCCGGCACAAGCCCGAGAACATCGTGATCGAAATGGCCAGAGAGAACCAGAC
CACCCAGAAGGGACAGAAGAACAGCCGCGAGAGAATGAAGCGGATCGAAGAGGGCATCAAAGAGCTGGGC
AGCCAGATCCTGAAAGAACACCCCGTGGAAAACACCCAGCTGCAGAACGAGAAGCTGTACCTGTACTACC
TGCAGAATGGGCGGGATATGTACGTGGACCAGGAACTGGACATCAACCGGCTGTCCGACTACGATGTGGA
CCATATCGTGCCTCAGAGCTTTCTGAAGGACGACTCCATCGACAACAAGGTGCTGACCAGAAGCGACAAG
AACCGGGGCAAGAGCGACAACGTGCCCTCCGAAGAGGTCGTGAAGAAGATGAAGAACTACTGGCGGCAGC
TGCTGAACGCCAAGCTGATTACCCAGAGAAAGTTCGACAATCTGACCAAGGCCGAGAGAGGCGGCCTGAG
CGAACTGGATAAGGCCGGCTTCATCAAGAGACAGCTGGTGGAAACCCGGCAGATCACAAAGCACGTGGCA
CAGATCCTGGACTCCCGGATGAACACTAAGTACGACGAGAATGACAAGCTGATCCGGGAAGTGAAAGTGA
TCACCCTGAAGTCCAAGCTGGTGTCCGATTTCCGGAAGGATTTCCAGTTTTACAAAGTGCGCGAGATCAA
CAACTACCACCACGCCCACGACGCCTACCTGAACGCCGTCGTGGGAACCGCCCTGATCAAAAAGTACCCT
AAGCTGGAAAGCGAGTTCGTGTACGGCGACTACAAGGTGTACGACGTGCGGAAGATGATCGCCAAGAGCG
AGCAGGAAATCGGCAAGGCTACCGCCAAGTACTTCTTCTACAGCAACATCATGAACTTTTTCAAGACCGA
GATTACCCTGGCCAACGGCGAGATCCGGAAGCGGCCTCTGATCGAGACAAACGGCGAAACCGGGGAGATC
GTGTGGGATAAGGGCCGGGATTTTGCCACCGTGCGGAAAGTGCTGAGCATGCCCCAAGTGAATATCGTGA
AAAAGACCGAGGTGCAGACAGGCGGCTTCAGCAAAGAGTCTATCCTGCCCAAGAGGAACAGCGATAAGCT
GATCGCCAGAAAGAAGGACTGGGACCCTAAGAAGTACGGCGGCTTCGACAGCCCCACCGTGGCCTATTCT
GTGCTGGTGGTGGCCAAAGTGGAAAAGGGCAAGTCCAAGAAACTGAAGAGTGTGAAAGAGCTGCTGGGGA
TCACCATCATGGAAAGAAGCAGCTTCGAGAAGAATCCCATCGACTTTCTGGAAGCCAAGGGCTACAAAGA
AGTGAAAAAGGACCTGATCATCAAGCTGCCTAAGTACTCCCTGTTCGAGCTGGAAAACGGCCGGAAGAGA
ATGCTGGCCTCTGCCGGCGAACTGCAGAAGGGAAACGAACTGGCCCTGCCCTCCAAATATGTGAACTTCC
TGTACCTGGCCAGCCACTATGAGAAGCTGAAGGGCTCCCCCGAGGATAATGAGCAGAAACAGCTGTTTGT
GGAACAGCACAAGCACTACCTGGACGAGATCATCGAGCAGATCAGCGAGTTCTCCAAGAGAGTGATCCTG
GCCGACGCTAATCTGGACAAAGTGCTGTCCGCCTACAACAAGCACCGGGATAAGCCCATCAGAGAGCAGG
CCGAGAATATCATCCACCTGTTTACCCTGACCAATCTGGGAGCCCCTGCCGCCTTCAAGTACTTTGACAC
CACCATCGACCGGAAGAGGTACACCAGCACCAAAGAGGTGCTGGACGCCACCCTGATCCACCAGAGCATC
ACCGGCCTGTACGAGACACGGATCGACCTGTCTCAGCTGGGAGGCGACAAGCGACCTGCCGCCACAAAGA
AGGCTGGACAGGCTAAGAAGAAGAAAGATTACAAAGACGATGACGATAAGGGATCCGGCGCAACAAACTT
CTCTCTGCTGAAACAAGCCGGAGATGTCGAAGAGAATCCTGGACCGACCGAGTACAAGCCCACGGTGCGC
CTCGCCACCCGCGACGACGTCCCCAGGGCCGTACGCACCCTCGCCGCCGCGTTCGCCGACTACCCCGCCA
CGCGCCACACCGTCGATCCGGACCGCCACATCGAGCGGGTCACCGAGCTGCAAGAACTCTTCCTCACGCG
CGTCGGGCTCGACATCGGCAAGGTGTGGGTCGCGGACGACGGCGCCGCGGTGGCGGTCTGGACCACGCCG
GAGAGCGTCGAAGCGGGGGCGGTGTTCGCCGAGATCGGCCCGCGCATGGCCGAGTTGAGCGGTTCCCGGC
TGGCCGCGCAGCAACAGATGGAAGGCCTCCTGGCGCCGCACCGGCCCAAGGAGCCCGCGTGGTTCCTGGC
CACCGTCGGAGTCTCGCCCGACCACCAGGGCAAGGGTCTGGGCAGCGCCGTCGTGCTCCCCGGAGTGGAG
GCGGCCGAGCGCGCCGGGGTGCCCGCCTTCCTGGAGACCTCCGCGCCCCGCAACCTCCCCTTCTACGAGC
GGCTCGGCTTCACCGTCACCGCCGACGTCGAGGTGCCCGAAGGACCGCGCACCTGGTGCATGACCCGCAA
GCCCGGTGCCTGAACGCGTTAAGTCGACAATCAACCTCTGGATTACAAAATTTGTGAAAGATTGACTGGT
ATTCTTAACTATGTTGCTCCTTTTACGCTATGTGGATACGCTGCTTTAATGCCTTTGTATCATGCTATTG
CTTCCCGTATGGCTTTCATTTTCTCCTCCTTGTATAAATCCTGGTTGCTGTCTCTTTATGAGGAGTTGTG
GCCCGTTGTCAGGCAACGTGGCGTGGTGTGCACTGTGTTTGCTGACGCAACCCCCACTGGTTGGGGCATT
GCCACCACCTGTCAGCTCCTTTCCGGGACTTTCGCTTTCCCCCTCCCTATTGCCACGGCGGAACTCATCG
CCGCCTGCCTTGCCCGCTGCTGGACAGGGGCTCGGCTGTTGGGCACTGACAATTCCGTGGTGTTGTCGGG
GAAATCATCGTCCTTTCCTTGGCTGCTCGCCTGTGTTGCCACCTGGATTCTGCGCGGGACGTCCTTCTGC
TACGTCCCTTCGGCCCTCAATCCAGCGGACCTTCCTTCCCGCGGCCTGCTGCCGGCTCTGCGGCCTCTTC
CGCGTCTTCGCCTTCGCCCTCAGACGAGTCGGATCTCCCTTTGGGCCGCCTCCCCGCGTCGACTTTAAGA
CCAATGACTTACAAGGCAGCTGTAGATCTTAGCCACTTTTTAAAAGAAAAGGGGGGACTGGAAGGGCTAA
TTCACTCCCAACGAAGACAAGATCTGCTTTTTGCTTGTACTGGGTCTCTCTGGTTAGACCAGATCTGAGC
CTGGGAGCTCTCTGGCTAACTAGGGAACCCACTGCTTAAGCCTCAATAAAGCTTGCCTTGAGTGCTTCAA
GTAGTGTGTGCCCGTCTGTTGTGTGACTCTGGTAACTAGAGATCCCTCAGACCCTTTTAGTCAGTGTGGA
AAATCTCTAGCAGGGCCCGTTTAAACCCGCTGATCAGCCTCGACTGTGCCTTCTAGTTGCCAGCCATCTG
TTGTTTGCCCCTCCCCCGTGCCTTCCTTGACCCTGGAAGGTGCCACTCCCACTGTCCTTTCCTAATAAAA
TGAGGAAATTGCATCGCATTGTCTGAGTAGGTGTCATTCTATTCTGGGGGGTGGGGTGGGGCAGGACAGC
AAGGGGGAGGATTGGGAAGACAATAGCAGGCATGCTGGGGATGCGGTGGGCTCTATGGCTTCTGAGGCGG
AAAGAACCAGCTGGGGCTCTAGGGGGTATCCCC
[124 nt withheld, positions 12634-12757]
C
[91 nt withheld, positions 12759-12849]
A
[49 nt withheld, positions 12851-12899]
CCTTTGACGTTGGAGTCCACGTTCTTT
[37 nt withheld, positions 12927-12963]
ACCCTATCTCGGTCTATTCTTTTGATTTATAAGGGATTTTGCCGATTTC
Features (pLannotate 1.2.2; 33 found; start..end, strand, type, name):
     64..393     +  promoter       SV40 promoter: SV40 enhancer and early promoter
    441..488     +  promoter       EM7 promoter: synthetic bacterial promoter&nbsp
    507..881     +  CDS            BleoR: antibiotic-binding protein; Sh ble from Streptoalloteichus hindustanus; confers resistance to bleomycin, phleomycin, and Zeocin™
    891..1016    +  CDS            ble (fragment): BLE_KLEPN - Experimental evidence at protein level: Swiss-Prot protein existence level 1. Binding protein with a strong affinity to the bleomycin family of antibiotics. Binds to CL990; an antimitotic-antibiotic compound. From Klebsiella pneumoniae.
   1011..1132    +  polyA_signal   SV40 poly(A) signal: SV40 polyadenylation signal
   1203..1225    -  protein_bind   lac operator (fragment): The lac repressor binds to the lac operator to inhibit transcription in E. coli. This inhibition can be relieved by adding lactose or isopropyl-β-D-thiogalactopyranoside (IPTG). lac repressor encoded by lacI
   1229..1259    -  promoter       lac promoter: promoter for the E. coli lac operon
   1274..1295    -  protein_bind   CAP binding site: CAP binding activates transcription in the presence of cAMP. E. coli catabolite activator protein
   1308..1400    -  CDS            lacI (fragment): lac repressor; lacI; The lac repressor binds to the lac operator to inhibit transcription in E. coli. This inhibition can be relieved by adding lactose or isopropyl-β-D-thiogalactopyranoside (IPTG).
   1583..2171    -  rep_origin     ori: high-copy-number ColE1/pMB1/pBR322/pUC origin of replication
   2342..3202    -  CDS            AmpR: β-lactamase; bla; confers resistance to ampicillin, carbenicillin, and related antibiotics
   3203..3307    -  promoter       AmpR promoter: bla
   3366..3418    -  misc_feature   bom (fragment): basis of mobility region from pBR322
   3573..3952    +  enhancer       CMV enhancer: human cytomegalovirus immediate early enhancer
   3953..4152    +  promoter       CMV promoter: human cytomegalovirus (CMV) immediate early promoter
   4170..4350    +  LTR            5' LTR (truncated): truncated 5' long terminal repeat (LTR) from HIV-1
   4397..4522    +  misc_feature   HIV-1 Ψ: packaging signal of human immunodeficiency virus type 1
   4506..4869    +  CDS            HIV-1 gag (fragment): gag protein from human immunodeficiency virus 1; gag
   5015..5248    +  misc_feature   RRE: The Rev response element (RRE) of HIV-1 allows for Rev-dependent mRNA export from the nucleus to the cytoplasm.
   5625..5725    +  CDS            Rev (fragment): human immunodeficiency virus 1 (HIV-1) Rev protein; rev; enhances nuclear export of unspliced and incompletely spliced viral mRNAs
   5775..5892    +  misc_feature   cPPT/CTS: central polypurine tract and central termination sequence of HIV-1
   5943..6183    +  promoter       U6 promoter: RNA polymerase III promoter for human U6 snRNA
   6212..6287    +  misc_RNA       gRNA scaffold: guide RNA scaffold for the Streptococcus pyogenes CRISPR/Cas9 system
   6305..6323    +  CDS            small t antigen (fragment): SV40 (simian virus 40) small t antigen
   6349..6560    +  promoter       EF-1α core promoter: core promoter for human elongation factor EF-1α
   6585..10688   +  CDS            Cas9: Cas9 (Csn1) endonuclease from the Streptococcus pyogenes Type II CRISPR/Cas system generates RNA-guided double strand breaks in DNA
  10826..11423   +  CDS            PuroR (fragment): puromycin N-acetyltransferase; pac from Streptomyces; confers resistance to puromycin
  11439..12027   +  misc_feature   WPRE: woodchuck hepatitis virus posttranscriptional regulatory element
  12078..12097   +  misc_feature   cPPT/CTS (fragment): central polypurine tract and central termination sequence of HIV-1
  12099..12332   +  LTR            3' LTR (ΔU3): self-inactivating 3' long terminal repeat (LTR) from HIV-1
  12364..12588   +  polyA_signal   bGH poly(A) signal: bovine growth hormone polyadenylation signal
  12592..12613   +  promoter       SV40 promoter (fragment): SV40 enhancer and early promoter
  12634..50      +  rep_origin     f1 ori (across the origin) (sequence partly withheld): f1 bacteriophage origin of replication; arrow indicates direction of (+) strand synthesis
