[The description below was written by a language model from this plasmid's Addgene catalogue record and pLannotate feature annotations shown in this document.]
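Description:
RPS4X sgRNA-1 lentiCRISPR v2 plasmid is a one-vector lentiviral CRISPR construct built on the lentiCRISPR v2 backbone, carrying both a guide RNA and Streptococcus pyogenes Cas9 for delivery into mammalian cells. It is propagated in E. coli as a high-copy plasmid through a ColE1/pUC-type origin with ampicillin resistance (AmpR). An f1 origin is also present, along with an SV40/EM7-driven bleomycin/Zeocin resistance cassette that lies outside the viral genome.

The transfer region has a third-generation-style, self-inactivating layout. A CMV enhancer/promoter fused to a truncated HIV-1 5' LTR drives genomic RNA production in packaging cells. It is followed by the Ψ packaging signal, a gag fragment, the RRE for Rev-dependent export, and the cPPT/CTS. The region ends in a ΔU3 3' LTR with a downstream bGH polyadenylation signal.

Within this frame, a human U6 RNA polymerase III promoter transcribes a 20-nt spacer, cloned via BsmBI sites, joined to the SpCas9 gRNA scaffold. An EF-1α core promoter drives the Cas9 coding sequence, followed by a puromycin N-acetyltransferase gene and a WPRE that enhances transcript expression. The feature table does not annotate the element linking Cas9 to the puromycin marker. Puromycin is the recorded selection for transduced cells.

The guide targets the eIF3 binding site in the 5'UTR of human RPS4X, which encodes ribosomal protein eS4. The construct therefore serves to edit this regulatory region, in the context of work on eIF3-dependent mRNA selectivity and control of ribosome content. It is designated sgRNA-1, suggesting it is one of a set of guides against this site.
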