Addgene plasmid #192231: RPS4X sgRNA-1 lentiCRISPR v2 plasmid
Purpose: lentiviral vector expressing sgRNA-1 targeting eIF3 binding site of RPS4X 5'UTR
Depositing lab: Dieter Wolf. Depositing organization: Xiamen University. Publication: eIF3 mRNA selectivity profiling reveals eIF3k as a cancer-relevant regulator of ribosome content. Duan H, Zhang S, Zarai Y, Ollinger R, Wu Y, Sun L, Hu C, He Y, Tian G, Rad R, Kong X, Cheng Y, Tuller T, Wolf DA. EMBO J. 2023 Jun 15;42(12):e112362. doi: 10.15252/embj.2022112362. Epub 2023 May 8. PubMed 37155573.
Backbone
  Vector backbone: lentiCRISPR v2 (Plasmid #52961)
  Vector type: Lentiviral, CRISPR
  Selectable markers: Puromycin
Growth in bacteria
  Bacterial resistance: Ampicillin, 100 μg/mL
  Growth temperature: 37°C
  Growth strain: NEB Stable
  Copy number: High Copy
Gene/Insert
  Gene/Insert name: sgRNA-1 targeting eIF3 binding site of RPS4X 5'UTR
  gRNA/shRNA sequence: GGGCGGAGCAGCTGAAAATC
  Species: H. sapiens (human)
  Insert size (bp): 20
  Entrez Gene: RPS4X (a.k.a. CCG2, DXS306, RPS4, S4, SCAR, SCR10, eS4)
  Cloning method: Restriction Enzyme; 5′ cloning site BsmBI (unknown if destroyed); 3′ cloning site BsmBI (unknown if destroyed)
  Sequencing primers: 5′ hU6-F_GAGGGCCTATTTCCCATGATT
Terms and licenses: Academic/Nonprofit Terms; Industry Terms: Not Available to Industry
Depositor comments: Please visit https://www.biorxiv.org/content/10.1101/2022.08.28.505560v2 for bioRxiv preprint.
How to cite: RPS4X sgRNA-1 lentiCRISPR v2 plasmid was a gift from Dieter Wolf (Addgene plasmid # 192231 ; http://n2t.net/addgene:192231 ; RRID:Addgene_192231)
